Addgene plasmid #141118: MSCV-PIG-METTL14-WT
Purpose: Retroviral overexpression of WT METTL14 in mammalian cells.
Depositing lab: Jianjun Chen. Depositing organization: University of Cincinnati. Publication: METTL14 Inhibits Hematopoietic Stem/Progenitor Differentiation and Promotes Leukemogenesis via mRNA m(6)A Modification. Weng H, Huang H, Wu H, Qin X, Zhao BS, Dong L, Shi H, Skibbe J, Shen C, Hu C, Sheng Y, Wang Y, Wunderlich M, Zhang B, Dore LC, Su R, Deng X, Ferchen K, Li C, Sun M, Lu Z, Jiang X, Marcucci G, Mulloy JC, Yang J, Qian Z, Wei M, He C, Chen J. Cell Stem Cell. 2018 Feb 1;22(2):191-205.e9. doi: 10.1016/j.stem.2017.11.016. Epub 2017 Dec 28. PubMed 29290617.
Backbone
  Vector backbone: MSCV-PIG
  Vector type: Mammalian Expression, Retroviral
  Selectable markers: Puromycin ; GFP
Growth in bacteria
  Bacterial resistance: Ampicillin, 100 μg/mL
  Growth temperature: 37°C
  Growth strain: NEB Stable
  Copy number: High Copy
Gene/Insert
  Gene/Insert name: METTL14
  Species: H. sapiens (human)
  Entrez Gene: METTL14 (a.k.a. hMETTL14)
Terms and licenses: Academic/Nonprofit Terms; Industry Terms: Not Available to Industry
How to cite: MSCV-PIG-METTL14-WT was a gift from Jianjun Chen (Addgene plasmid # 141118 ; http://n2t.net/addgene:141118 ; RRID:Addgene_141118)
