[The description below was written by a language model from this plasmid's Addgene catalogue record and pLannotate feature annotations shown in this document.]
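Description:
MSCV-PIG-METTL14-WT is a 9,031 nt gammaretroviral expression vector built on the MSCV-PIG (puromycin–IRES–GFP) backbone and designed to overexpress wild-type human METTL14 in mammalian cells. METTL14 is a component of the mRNA m6A methyltransferase complex. In bacteria the plasmid is maintained through a high-copy ColE1/pUC-type origin and an ampicillin resistance gene (β-lactamase) with its own promoter. The remaining bacterial features (short fragments of lacI, lacZα, rop, bom and the tetracycline resistance gene, plus lac promoter/operator elements) are non-functional cloning remnants of the backbone.

The transferable retroviral unit lies between the 5' and 3' long terminal repeats of murine embryonic stem cell virus. Downstream of the 5' LTR are the MESV Ψ packaging signal and a truncated gag segment lacking its start codon, which together allow the genomic RNA to be encapsidated efficiently when packaging functions are supplied in trans. The METTL14 coding sequence follows and carries no annotated internal promoter, so it is presumably transcribed from the 5' LTR. Immediately upstream of it is a short annotation matching part of a 3xHA tag, suggesting a single N-terminal HA epitope, although the catalogue entry does not list a tag. A second cassette uses the mouse PGK promoter to drive puromycin N-acetyltransferase, followed by an EMCV IRES and EGFP, so that one bicistronic transcript provides both drug selection and fluorescent marking of transduced cells.

After integration, transduced cells can be enriched by puromycin or by sorting for GFP. The associated publication concerns METTL14 and m6A modification in hematopoietic stem/progenitor differentiation and leukemogenesis, and the "WT" designation implies use alongside mutant versions, though these are not described in this record.
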