Features (pLannotate 1.2.2; 23 found; start..end, strand, type, name):
     91..607     +  LTR            5' LTR: 5' long terminal repeat from murine embryonic stem cell virus
    671..1012    +  misc_feature   MESV Ψ: packaging signal of murine embryonic stem cell virus
   1079..1495    +  CDS            gag (truncated): truncated Moloney murine leukemia virus (MMLV) gag gene lacking the start codon
   1523..1549    +  CDS            3xHA (fragment): three tandem HA epitope tags
   1550..2914    +  CDS            METTL14 (sequence partly withheld): MET14_HUMAN - Also known as KIAA1627 From Homo sapiens (Human).
   2934..3433    +  promoter       PGK promoter: mouse phosphoglycerate kinase 1 promoter
   3454..4053    +  CDS            PuroR: puromycin N-acetyltransferase; pac from Streptomyces alboniger; confers resistance to puromycin
   4219..4681    +  misc_feature   IRES: internal ribosome entry site (IRES) of the encephalomyocarditis virus (EMCV)
   4695..5414    +  CDS            EGFP: the original enhanced GFP (Yang et al., 1996) mammalian codon-optimized
   5431..5457    +  misc_feature   MCS (fragment): pBluescript multiple cloning site
   5516..6030    +  LTR            3' LTR: 3' long terminal repeat from murine embryonic stem cell virus
   6192..6208    -  protein_bind   lac operator: The lac repressor binds to the lac operator to inhibit transcription in E. coli. This inhibition can be relieved by adding lactose or isopropyl-β-D-thiogalactopyranoside (IPTG). lac repressor encoded by lacI
   6216..6246    -  promoter       lac promoter: promoter for the E. coli lac operon
   6261..6282    -  protein_bind   CAP binding site: CAP binding activates transcription in the presence of cAMP. E. coli catabolite activator protein
   6295..6387    -  CDS            lacI (fragment): lac repressor; lacI; The lac repressor binds to the lac operator to inhibit transcription in E. coli. This inhibition can be relieved by adding lactose or isopropyl-β-D-thiogalactopyranoside (IPTG).
   6570..7158    -  rep_origin     ori: high-copy-number ColE1/pMB1/pBR322/pUC origin of replication
   7329..8189    -  CDS            AmpR: β-lactamase; bla; confers resistance to ampicillin, carbenicillin, and related antibiotics
   8190..8294    -  promoter       AmpR promoter: bla
   8389..8424    +  CDS            rop (fragment): Rop protein, which maintains plasmids at low copy number; rop
   8526..8625    +  misc_feature   bom (fragment): basis of mobility region from pBR322
   8631..8780    -  CDS            lacZα (fragment): LacZα fragment of β-galactosidase; lacZ fragment
   8780..8981    -  CDS            TcR (fragment): tetracycline efflux protein; tet; confers resistance to tetracycline
   8982..49      +  CDS            env (fragment) (across the origin): murine leukemia virus gPr80 envelope polyprotein precursor; env; proteolytically cleaved into gp70SU and p15TM subunits
>Addgene plasmid #141118 | MSCV-PIG-METTL14-WT | addgene full sequence | sequence record 308804 | Addgene NGS Result
TTTGACTCAACAATATCACCAGCTGAAGCCTATAGAGTACGAGCCATAGATAAAATAAAAGATTTTATTT
AGTCTCCAGAAAAAGGGGGGAATGAAAGACCCCACCTGTAGGTTTGGCAAGCTAGCTTAAGTAACGCCAT
TTTGCAAGGCATGGAAAATACATAACTGAGAATAGAGAAGTTCAGATCAAGGTTAGGAACAGAGAGACAG
CAGAATATGGGCCAAACAGGATATCTGTGGTAAGCAGTTCCTGCCCCGGCTCAGGGCCAAGAACAGATGG
TCCCCAGATGCGGTCCCGCCCTCAGCAGTTTCTAGAGAACCATCAGATGTTTCCAGGGTGCCCCAAGGAC
CTGAAATGACCCTGTGCCTTATTTGAACTAACCAATCAGTTCGCTTCTCGCTTCTGTTCGCGCGCTTCTG
CTCCCCGAGCTCAATAAAAGAGCCCACAACCCCTCACTCGGCGCGCCAGTCCTCCGATAGACTGCGTCGC
CCGGGTACCCGTATTCCCAATAAAGCCTCTTGCTGTTTGCATCCGAATCGTGGACTCGCTGATCCTTGGG
AGGGTCTCCTCAGATTGATTGACTGCCCACCTCGGGGGTCTTTCATTTGGAGGTTCCACCGAGATTTGGA
GACCCCTGCCCAGGGACCACCGACCCCCCCGCCGGGAGGTAAGCTGGCCAGCGGTCGTTTCGTGTCTGTC
TCTGTCTTTGTGCGTGTTTGTGCCGGCATCTAATGTTTGCGCCTGCGTCTGTACTAGTTAGCTAACTAGC
TCTGTATCTGGCGGACCCGTGGTGGAACTGACGAGTTCTGAACACCCGGCCGCAACCCTGGGAGACGTCC
CAGGGACTTTGGGGGCCGTTTTTGTGGCCCGACCTGAGGAAGGGAGTCGATGTGGAATCCGACCCCGTCA
GGATATGTGGTTCTGGTAGGAGACGAGAACCTAAAACAGTTCCCGCCTCCGTCTGAATTTTTGCTTTCGG
TTTGGAACCGAAGCCGCGCGTCTTGTCTGCTGCAGCGCTGCAGCATCGTTCTGTGTTGTCTCTGTCTGAC
TGTGTTTCTGTATTTGTCTGAAAATTAGGGCCAGACTGTTACCACTCCCTTAAGTTTGACCTTAGGTCAC
TGGAAAGATGTCGAGCGGATCGCTCACAACCAGTCGGTAGATGTCAAGAAGAGACGTTGGGTTACCTTCT
GCTCTGCAGAATGGCCAACCTTTAACGTCGGATGGCCGCGAGACGGCACCTTTAACCGAGACCTCATCAC
CCAGGTTAAGATCAAGGTCTTTTCACCTGGCCCGCATGGACACCCAGACCAGGTCCCCTACATCGTGACC
TGGGAAGCCTTGGCTTTTGACCCCCCTCCCTGGGTCAAGCCCTTTGTACACCCTAAGCCTCCGCCTCCTC
TTCCTCCATCCGCCCCGTCTCTCCCCCTTGAACCTCCTCGTTCGACCCCGCCTCGATCCTCCCTTTATCC
AGCCCTCACTCCTTCTCTAGGCGCCGGAATTAGATCTCTCGAGACCACCATGTACCCATACGATGTTCCA
GATTACGCTGATAGCCGCTTGCAGGAGATCCGGGAGCGGCAGAAGTTACGGCGACAGCTCCTCGCGCAGC
AGTTGGGAGCTGAAAGTGCCGACAGCATTGGTGCCGTGTTAAATAGCAAAGATGAGCAGAGAGAAATTGC
TGAAACAAGAGAAACTTGCAGGGCTTCCTATGATACCTCTGCTCCAAATGCAAAACGTAAGTATCTGGAT
GAAGGAGAGACAGATGAAGACAAAATGGAAGAATATAAGGATGAACTAGAAATGCAACAGGATGAAGAAA
ATTTGCCATATGAAGAAGAGATTTACAAAGATTCTAGTACTTTTCTTAAG
[1044 nt withheld, positions 1871-2914]
TAAGTTAACGAATTCTACCGGGTAGGGGAGGCGCTTTTCCCAAGGCAGTCTGGAGCATGCGCTTTAGCAG
CCCCGCTGGGCACTTGGCGCTACACAAGTGGCCTCTGGCCTCGCACACATTCCACATCCACCGGTAGGCG
CCAACCGGCTCCGTTCTTTGGTGGCCCCTTCGCGCCACCTTCTACTCCTCCCCTAGTCAGGAAGTTCCCC
CCCGCCCCGCAGCTCGCGTCGTGCAGGACGTGACAAATGGAAGTAGCACGTCTCACTAGTCTCGTGCAGA
TGGACAGCACCGCTGAGCAATGGAAGCGGGTAGGCCTTTGGGGCAGCGGCCAATAGCAGCTTTGCTCCTT
CGCTTTCTGGGCTCAGAGGCTGGGAAGGGGTGGGTCCGGGGGCGGGCTCAGGGGCGGGCTCAGGGGCGGG
GCGGGCGCCCGAAGGTCCTCCGGAGGCCCGGCATTCTGCACGCTTCAAAAGCGCACGTCTGCCGCGCTGT
TCTCCTCTTCCTCATCTCCGGGCCTTTCGACCTGCAGCCCAAGCTTACCATGACCGAGTACAAGCCCACG
GTGCGCCTCGCCACCCGCGACGACGTCCCCAGGGCCGTACGCACCCTCGCCGCCGCGTTCGCCGACTACC
CCGCCACGCGCCACACCGTCGATCCGGACCGCCACATCGAGCGGGTCACCGAGCTGCAAGAACTCTTCCT
CACGCGCGTCGGGCTCGACATCGGCAAGGTGTGGGTCGCGGACGACGGCGCCGCGGTGGCGGTCTGGACC
ACGCCGGAGAGCGTCGAAGCGGGGGCGGTGTTCGCCGAGATCGGCCCGCGCATGGCCGAGTTGAGCGGTT
CCCGGCTGGCCGCGCAGCAACAGATGGAAGGCCTCCTGGCGCCGCACCGGCCCAAGGAGCCCGCGTGGTT
CCTGGCCACCGTCGGCGTCTCGCCCGACCACCAGGGCAAGGGTCTGGGCAGCGCCGTCGTGCTCCCCGGA
GTGGAGGCGGCCGAGCGCGCCGGGGTGCCCGCCTTCCTGGAGACCTCCGCGCCCCGCAACCTCCCCTTCT
ACGAGCGGCTCGGCTTCACCGTCACCGCCGACGTCGAGGTGCCCGAAGGACCGCGCACCTGGTGCATGAC
CCGCAAGCCCGGTGCCTGACGCCCGCCCCACGACCCGCAGCGCCCGACCGAAAGGAGCGCACGACCCCAT
GCATCCAATTCCCGCCCCCCCCCCTAACGTTACTGGCCGAAGCCGCTTGGAATAAGGCCGGTGTGCGTTT
GTCTATATGTTATTTTCCACCATATTGCCGTCTTTTGGCAATGTGAGGGCCCGGAAACCTGGCCCTGTCT
TCTTGACGAGCATTCCTAGGGGTCTTTCCCCTCTCGCCAAAGGAATGCAAGGTCTGTTGAATGTCGTGAA
GGAAGCAGTTCCTCTGGAAGCTTCTTGAAGACAAACAACGTCTGTAGCGACCCTTTGCAGGCAGCGGAAC
CCCCCACCTGGCGACAGGTGCCTCTGCGGCCAAAAGCCACGTGTATAAGATACACCTGCAAAGGCGGCAC
AACCCCAGTGCCACGTTGTGAGTTGGATAGTTGTGGAAAGAGTCAAATGGCTCTCCTCAAGCGTATTCAA
CAAGGGGCTGAAGGATGCCCAGAAGGTACCCCATTGTATGGGATCTGATCTGGGGCCTCGGTGCACATGC
TTTACATGTGTTTAGTCGAGGTTAAAAAAACGTCTAGGCCCCCCGAACCACGGGGACGTGGTTTTCCTTT
GAAAAACACGATGATAATATGGCCACAACCATGGTGAGCAAGGGCGAGGAGCTGTTCACCGGGGTGGTGC
CCATCCTGGTCGAGCTGGACGGCGACGTAAACGGCCACAAGTTCAGCGTGTCTGGCGAGGGCGAGGGCGA
TGCCACCTACGGCAAGCTGACCCTGAAGTTCATCTGCACCACCGGCAAGCTGCCCGTGCCCTGGCCCACC
CTCGTGACCACCCTGACCTACGGCGTGCAGTGCTTCAGCCGCTACCCCGACCACATGAAGCAGCACGACT
TCTTCAAGTCCGCCATGCCCGAAGGCTACGTCCAGGAGCGCACCATCTTCTTCAAGGACGACGGCAACTA
CAAGACCCGCGCCGAGGTGAAGTTCGAGGGCGACACCCTGGTGAACCGCATCGAGCTGAAGGGCATCGAC
TTCAAGGAGGACGGCAACATCCTGGGGCACAAGCTGGAGTACAACTACAACAGCCACAACGTCTATATCA
TGGCCGACAAGCAGAAGAACGGCATCAAGGCGAACTTCAAGATCCGCCACAACATCGAGGACGGCAGCGT
GCAGCTCGCCGACCACTACCAGCAGAACACCCCCATCGGCGACGGCCCCGTGCTGCTGCCCGACAACCAC
TACCTGAGCACCCAGTCCGCCCTGAGCAAAGACCCCAACGAGAAGCGCGATCACATGGTCCTGCTGGAGT
TCGTGACCGCCGCCGGGATCACTCTCGGCATGGACGAGCTGTACAAGTAATGAATTAATTAAGAATTATC
AAGCTTATCGATACCGTCGACCTGCAGCCAAGCTTATCGATAAAATAAAAGATTTTATTTAGTCTCCAGA
AAAAGGGGGGAATGAAAGACCCCACCTGTAGGTTTGGCAAGCTAGCTTAAGTAACGCCATTTTGCAAGGC
ATGGAAAATACATAACTGAGAATAGAGAAGTTCAGATCAAGGTTAGGAACAGAGAGACAGCAGAATATGG
GCCAAACAGGATATCTGTGGTAAGCAGTTCCTGCCCCGGCTCAGGGCCAAGAACAGATGGTCCCCAGATG
CGGTCCCGCCCTCAGCAGTTTCTAGAGAACCATCAGATGTTTCCAGGGTGCCCCAAGGACCTGAAATGAC
CCTGTGCCTTATTTGAACTAACCAATCAGTTCGCTTCTCGCTTCTGTTCGCGCGCTTCTGCTCCCCGAGC
TCAATAAAAGAGCCCACAACCCCTCACTCGGCGCGCCAGTCCTCCGATAGACTGCGTCGCCCGGGTACCC
GTGTATCCAATAAACCCTCTTGCAGTTGCATCCGACTTGTGGTCTCGCTGTTCCTTGGGAGGGTCTCCTC
TGAGTGATTGACTACCCGTCAGCGGGGGTCTTTCATGGGTAACAGTTTCTTGAAGTTGGAGAACAACATT
CTGAGGGTAGGAGTCGAATATTAAGTAATCCTGACTCAATTAGCCACTGTTTTGAATCCACATACTCCAA
TACTCCTGAAATAGTTCATTATGGACAGCGCAGAAAGAGCTGGGGAGAATTGTGAAATTGTTATCCGCTC
ACAATTCCACACAACATACGAGCCGGAAGCATAAAGTGTAAAGCCTGGGGTGCCTAATGAGTGAGCTAAC
TCACATTAATTGCGTTGCGCTCACTGCCCGCTTTCCAGTCGGGAAACCTGTCGTGCCAGCTGCATTAATG
AATCGGCCAACGCGCGGGGAGAGGCGGTTTGCGTATTGGGCGCTCTTCCGCTTCCTCGCTCACTGACTCG
CTGCGCTCGGTCGTTCGGCTGCGGCGAGCGGTATCAGCTCACTCAAAGGCGGTAATACGGTTATCCACAG
AATCAGGGGATAACGCAGGAAAGAACATGTGAGCAAAAGGCCAGCAAAAGGCCAGGAACCGTAAAAAGGC
CGCGTTGCTGGCGTTTTTCCATAGGCTCCGCCCCCCTGACGAGCATCACAAAAATCGACGCTCAAGTCAG
AGGTGGCGAAACCCGACAGGACTATAAAGATACCAGGCGTTTCCCCCTGGAAGCTCCCTCGTGCGCTCTC
CTGTTCCGACCCTGCCGCTTACCGGATACCTGTCCGCCTTTCTCCCTTCGGGAAGCGTGGCGCTTTCTCA
TAGCTCACGCTGTAGGTATCTCAGTTCGGTGTAGGTCGTTCGCTCCAAGCTGGGCTGTGTGCACGAACCC
CCCGTTCAGCCCGACCGCTGCGCCTTATCCGGTAACTATCGTCTTGAGTCCAACCCGGTAAGACACGACT
TATCGCCACTGGCAGCAGCCACTGGTAACAGGATTAGCAGAGCGAGGTATGTAGGCGGTGCTACAGAGTT
CTTGAAGTGGTGGCCTAACTACGGCTACACTAGAAGAACAGTATTTGGTATCTGCGCTCTGCTGAAGCCA
GTTACCTTCGGAAAAAGAGTTGGTAGCTCTTGATCCGGCAAACAAACCACCGCTGGTAGCGGTGGTTTTT
TTGTTTGCAAGCAGCAGATTACGCGCAGAAAAAAAGGATCTCAAGAAGATCCTTTGATCTTTTCTACGGG
GTCTGACGCTCAGTGGAACGAAAACTCACGTTAAGGGATTTTGGTCATGAGATTATCAAAAAGGATCTTC
ACCTAGATCCTTTTAAATTAAAAATGAAGTTTTAAATCAATCTAAAGTATATATGAGTAAACTTGGTCTG
ACAGTTACCAATGCTTAATCAGTGAGGCACCTATCTCAGCGATCTGTCTATTTCGTTCATCCATAGTTGC
CTGACTCCCCGTCGTGTAGATAACTACGATACGGGAGGGCTTACCATCTGGCCCCAGTGCTGCAATGATA
CCGCGAGACCCACGCTCACCGGCTCCAGATTTATCAGCAATAAACCAGCCAGCCGGAAGGGCCGAGCGCA
GAAGTGGTCCTGCAACTTTATCCGCCTCCATCCAGTCTATTAATTGTTGCCGGGAAGCTAGAGTAAGTAG
TTCGCCAGTTAATAGTTTGCGCAACGTTGTTGCCATTGCTACAGGCATCGTGGTGTCACGCTCGTCGTTT
GGTATGGCTTCATTCAGCTCCGGTTCCCAACGATCAAGGCGAGTTACATGATCCCCCATGTTGTGCAAAA
AAGCGGTTAGCTCCTTCGGTCCTCCGATCGTTGTCAGAAGTAAGTTGGCCGCAGTGTTATCACTCATGGT
TATGGCAGCACTGCATAATTCTCTTACTGTCATGCCATCCGTAAGATGCTTTTCTGTGACTGGTGAGTAC
TCAACCAAGTCATTCTGAGAATAGTGTATGCGGCGACCGAGTTGCTCTTGCCCGGCGTCAATACGGGATA
ATACCGCGCCACATAGCAGAACTTTAAAAGTGCTCATCATTGGAAAACGTTCTTCGGGGCGAAAACTCTC
AAGGATCTTACCGCTGTTGAGATCCAGTTCGATGTAACCCACTCGTGCACCCAACTGATCTTCAGCATCT
TTTACTTTCACCAGCGTTTCTGGGTGAGCAAAAACAGGAAGGCAAAATGCCGCAAAAAAGGGAATAAGGG
CGACACGGAAATGTTGAATACTCATACTCTTCCTTTTTCAATATTATTGAAGCATTTATCAGGGTTATTG
TCTCATGAGCGGATACATATTTGAATGTATTTAGAAAAATAAACAAATAGGGGTTCCGCGCACATTTCCC
CGAAAAGTGCCACCTGACGTCTAAGAAACCATTATTATCATGACATTAACCTATAAAAATAGGCGTATCA
CGAGGCCCTTTCGTCTCGCGCGTTTCGGTGATGACGGTGAAAACCTCTGACACATGCAGCTCCCGGAGAC
GGTCACAGCTTGTCTGTAAGCGGATGCCGGGAGCAGACAAGCCCGTCAGGGCGCGTCAGCGGGTGTTGGC
GGGTGTCGGGGCTGGCTTAACTATGCGGCATCAGAGCAGATTGTACTGAGAGTGCACCATATGCGGTGTG
AAATACCGCACAGATGCGTAAGGAGAAAATACCGCATCAGGCGCCATTCGCCATTCAGGCTGCGCAACTG
TTGGGAAGGGCGATCGGTGCGGGCCTCTTCGCTATTACGCCAGCTGGCGAAAGGGGGATGTGCTGCAAGG
CGATTAAGTTGGGTAACGCCAGGGTTTTCCCAGTCACGACGTTGTAAAACGACGGCGCAAGGAATGGTGC
ATGCAAGGAGATGGCGCCCAACAGTCCCCCGGCCACGGGGCCTGCCACCATACCCACGCCGAAACAAGCG
CTCATGAGCCCGAAGTGGCGAGCCCGATCTTCCCCATCGGTGATGTCGGCGATATAGGCGCCAGCAACCG
CACCTGTGGCGCCGGTGATGCCGGCCACGATGCGTCCGGCGTAGAGGCGATTAGTCCAATTTGTTAAAGA
CAGGATATCAGTGGTCCAGGCTCTAGT
