>Addgene plasmid #141118 | MSCV-PIG-METTL14-WT | depositor partial sequence | sequence record 292138 | MSCV-PIG-METTL14-WT sequence 1403 bps
CCACCATGTACCCATACGATGTTCCAGATTACGCTGATAGCCGCTTGCAGGAGATCCGGGAGCGGCAGAA
GTTACGGCGACAGCTCCTCGCGCAGCAGTTGGGAGCTGAAAGTGCCGACAGCATTGGTGCCGTGTTAAAT
AGCAAAGATGAGCAGAGAGAAATTGCTGAAACAAGAGAAACTTGCAGGGCTTCCTATGATACCTCTGCTC
CAAATGCAAAACGTAAGTATCTGGATGAAGGAGAGACAGATGAAGACAAAATGGAAGAATATAAGGATGA
ACTAGAAATGCAACAGGATGAAGAAAATTTGCCATATGAAGAAGAGATTTACAAAGATTCTAGTACTTTT
CTTAAG
[1044 nt withheld, positions 357-1400]
TAA
